>Addgene plasmid #90840 | POC1B C3.4 gRNA | addgene full sequence | sequence record 183880 | Addgene NGS Result
CGCCCAATACGCAAACCGCCTCTCCCCGCGCGTTGGCCGATTCATTAATGCAGCTGGCACGACAGGTTTC
CCGACTGGAAAGCGGGCAGTGAGCGCAACGCAATTAATGTGAGTTAGCTCACTCATTAGGCACCCCAGGC
TTTACACTTTATGCTTCCGGCTCGTATGTTGTGTGGAATTGTGAGCGGATAACAATTTCACACAGGAAAC
AGCTATGACCATGATTACGCCAAGCGCGCAATTAACCCTCACTAAAGGGAACAAAAGCTGGAGCTGCAAG
CTTAATGTAGTCTTATGCAATACTCTTGTAGTCTTGCAACATGGTAACGATGAGTTAGCAACATGCCTTA
CAAGGAGAGAAAAAGCACCGTGCATGCCGATTGGTGGAAGTAAGGTGGTACGATCGTGCCTTATTAGGAA
GGCAACAGACGGGTCTGACATGGATTGGACGAACCACTGAATTGCCGCATTGCAGAGATATTGTATTTAA
GTGCCTAGCTCGATACATAAACGGGTCTCTCTGGTTAGACCAGATCTGAGCCTGGGAGCTCTCTGGCTAA
CTAGGGAACCCACTGCTTAAGCCTCAATAAAGCTTGCCTTGAGTGCTTCAAGTAGTGTGTGCCCGTCTGT
TGTGTGACTCTGGTAACTAGAGATCCCTCAGACCCTTTTAGTCAGTGTGGAAAATCTCTAGCAGTGGCGC
CCGAACAGGGACTTGAAAGCGAAAGGGAAACCAGAGGAGCTCTCTCGACGCAGGACTCGGCTTGCTGAAG
CGCGCACGGCAAGAGGCGAGGGGCGGCGACTGGTGAGTACGCCAAAAATTTTGACTAGCGGAGGCTAGAA
GGAGAGAGATGGGTGCGAGAGCGTCAGTATTAAGCGGGGGAGAATTAGATCGCGATGGGAAAAAATTCGG
TTAAGGCCAGGGGGAAAGAAAAAATATAAATTAAAACATATAGTATGGGCAAGCAGGGAGCTAGAACGAT
TCGCAGTTAATCCTGGCCTGTTAGAAACATCAGAAGGCTGTAGACAAATACTGGGACAGCTACAACCATC
CCTTCAGACAGGATCAGAAGAACTTAGATCATTATATAATACAGTAGCAACCCTCTATTGTGTGCATCAA
AGGATAGAGATAAAAGACACCAAGGAAGCTTTAGACAAGATAGAGGAAGAGCAAAACAAAAGTAAGACCA
CCGCACAGCAAGCGGCCGCTGATCTTCAGACCTGGAGGAGGAGATATGAGGGACAATTGGAGAAGTGAAT
TATATAAATATAAAGTAGTAAAAATTGAACCATTAGGAGTAGCACCCACCAAGGCAAAGAGAAGAGTGGT
GCAGAGAGAAAAAAGAGCAGTGGGAATAGGAGCTTTGTTCCTTGGGTTCTTGGGAGCAGCAGGAAGCACT
ATGGGCGCAGCGTCAATGACGCTGACGGTACAGGCCAGACAATTATTGTCTGGTATAGTGCAGCAGCAGA
ACAATTTGCTGAGGGCTATTGAGGCGCAACAGCATCTGTTGCAACTCACAGTCTGGGGCATCAAGCAGCT
CCAGGCAAGAATCCTGGCTGTGGAAAGATACCTAAAGGATCAACAGCTCCTGGGGATTTGGGGTTGCTCT
GGAAAACTCATTTGCACCACTGCTGTGCCTTGGAATGCTAGTTGGAGTAATAAATCTCTGGAACAGATTT
GGAATCACACGACCTGGATGGAGTGGGACAGAGAAATTAACAATTACACAAGCTTAATACACTCCTTAAT
TGAAGAATCGCAAAACCAGCAAGAAAAGAATGAACAAGAATTATTGGAATTAGATAAATGGGCAAGTTTG
TGGAATTGGTTTAACATAACAAATTGGCTGTGGTATATAAAATTATTCATAATGATAGTAGGAGGCTTGG
TAGGTTTAAGAATAGTTTTTGCTGTACTTTCTATAGTGAATAGAGTTAGGCAGGGATATTCACCATTATC
GTTTCAGACCCACCTCCCAACCCCGAGGGGACCCAGAGAGGGCCTATTTCCCATGATTCCTTCATATTTG
CATATACGATACAAGGCTGTTAGAGAGATAATTAGAATTAATTTGACTGTAAACACAAAGATATTAGTAC
AAAATACGTGACGTAGAAAGTAATAATTTCTTGGGTAGTTTGCAGTTTTAAAATTATGTTTTAAAATGGA
CTATCATATGCTTACCGTAACTTGAAAGTATTTCGATTTCTTGGCTTTATATATCTTGTGGAAAGGACGA
AACACCGAAGCTATGCATGTACCACTGTTTAAGAGCTATGCTGGAAACAGCATAGCAAGTTTAAATAAGG
CTAGTCCGTTATCAACTTGAAAAAGTGGCACCGAGTCGGTGCTTTTTTTGAATTCTAGATCTTGAGACAA
ATGGCAGTATTCATCCACAATTTTAAAAGAAAAGGGGGGATTGGGGGGTACAGTGCAGGGGAAAGAATAG
TAGACATAATAGCAACAGACATACAAACTAAAGAATTACAAAAACAAATTACAAAAATTCAAAATTTTCG
GGTTTATTACAGGGACAGCAGAGATCCACTTTGGCGCCGGCTCGAGTGGCTCCGGTGCCCGTCAGTGGGC
AGAGCGCACATCGCCCACAGTCCCCGAGAAGTTGGGGGGAGGGGTCGGCAATTGAACCGGTGCCTAGAGA
AGGTGGCGCGGGGTAAACTGGGAAAGTGATGTCGTGTACTGGCTCCGCCTTTTTCCCGAGGGTGGGGGAG
AACCGTATATAAGTGCAGTAGTCGCCGTGAACGTTCTTTTTCGCAACGGGTTTGCCGCCAGAACACAGGT
GTCGTGACGCGGGATCCGCCACCATGACCGAGTACAAGCCCACGGTGCGCCTCGCCACCCGCGACGACGT
CCCCAGGGCCGTACGCACCCTCGCCGCCGCGTTCGCCGACTACCCCGCCACGCGCCACACCGTCGATCCG
GACCGCCACATCGAGCGGGTCACCGAGCTGCAAGAACTCTTCCTCACGCGCGTCGGGCTCGACATCGGCA
AGGTGTGGGTCGCGGACGACGGCGCCGCGGTGGCGGTCTGGACCACGCCGGAGAGCGTCGAAGCGGGGGC
GGTGTTCGCCGAGATCGGCCCGCGCATGGCCGAGTTGAGCGGTTCCCGGCTGGCCGCGCAGCAACAGATG
GAAGGCCTCCTGGCGCCGCACCGGCCCAAGGAGCCCGCGTGGTTCCTGGCCACCGTCGGAGTCTCGCCCG
ACCACCAGGGCAAGGGTCTGGGCAGCGCCGTCGTGCTCCCCGGAGTGGAGGCGGCCGAGCGCGCCGGGGT
GCCCGCCTTCCTGGAGACCTCCGCGCCCCGCAACCTCCCCTTCTACGAGCGGCTCGGCTTCACCGTCACC
GCCGACGTCGAGGTGCCCGAAGGACCGCGCACCTGGTGCATGACCCGCAAGCCCGGTGCCTGAACGCGTT
AAGTCGACAATCAACCTCTGGATTACAAAATTTGTGAAAGATTGACTGGTATTCTTAACTATGTTGCTCC
TTTTACGCTATGTGGATACGCTGCTTTAATGCCTTTGTATCATGCTATTGCTTCCCGTATGGCTTTCATT
TTCTCCTCCTTGTATAAATCCTGGTTGCTGTCTCTTTATGAGGAGTTGTGGCCCGTTGTCAGGCAACGTG
GCGTGGTGTGCACTGTGTTTGCTGACGCAACCCCCACTGGTTGGGGCATTGCCACCACCTGTCAGCTCCT
TTCCGGGACTTTCGCTTTCCCCCTCCCTATTGCCACGGCGGAACTCATCGCCGCCTGCCTTGCCCGCTGC
TGGACAGGGGCTCGGCTGTTGGGCACTGACAATTCCGTGGTGTTGTCGGGGAAATCATCGTCCTTTCCTT
GGCTGCTCGCCTGTGTTGCCACCTGGATTCTGCGCGGGACGTCCTTCTGCTACGTCCCTTCGGCCCTCAA
TCCAGCGGACCTTCCTTCCCGCGGCCTGCTGCCGGCTCTGCGGCCTCTTCCGCGTCTTCGCCTTCGCCCT
CAGACGAGTCGGATCTCCCTTTGGGCCGCCTCCCCGCGTCGACTTTAAGACCAATGACTTACAAGGCAGC
TGTAGATCTTAGCCACTTTTTAAAAGAAAAGGGGGGACTGGAAGGGCTAATTCACTCCCAACGAAGACAA
GATCTGCTTTTTGCTTGTACTGGGTCTCTCTGGTTAGACCAGATCTGAGCCTGGGAGCTCTCTGGCTAAC
TAGGGAACCCACTGCTTAAGCCTCAATAAAGCTTGCCTTGAGTGCTTCAAGTAGTGTGTGCCCGTCTGTT
GTGTGACTCTGGTAACTAGAGATCCCTCAGACCCTTTTAGTCAGTGTGGAAAATCTCTAGCAGTACGTAT
AGTAGTTCATGTCATCTTATTATTCAGTATTTATAACTTGCAAAGAAATGAATATCAGAGAGTGAGAGGA
ACTTGTTTATTGCAGCTTATAATGGTTACAAATAAAGCAATAGCATCACAAATTTCACAAATAAAGCATT
TTTTTCACTGCATTCTAGTTGTGGTTTGTCCAAACTCATCAATGTATCTTATCATGTCTGGCTCTAGCTA
TCCCGCCCCTAACTCCGCCCATCCCGCCCCTAACTCCGCCCAGTTCCGCCCATTCTCCGCCCCATGGCTG
ACTAATTTTTTTTATTTATGCAGAGGCCGAGGCCGCCTCGGCCTCTGAGCTATTCCAGAAGTAGTGAGGA
GGCTTTTTTGGAGGCCTAGGGACGTACCCAATTCGCCCTATAGTGAGTCGTATTACGCGCGCTCACTGGC
CGTCGTTTTACAACGTCGTGACTGGGAAAACCCTGGCGTTACCCAACTTAATCGCCTTGCAGCACATCCC
CCTTTCGCCAGCTGGCGTAATAGCGAAGAGGCCCGCACCGATCGCCCTTCCCAACAGTTGCGCAGCCTGA
ATGGCGAATGGG
[124 nt withheld, positions 4913-5036]
C
[91 nt withheld, positions 5038-5128]
A
[49 nt withheld, positions 5130-5178]
CCTTTGACGTTGGAGTCCACGTTCTTT
[37 nt withheld, positions 5206-5242]
ACCCTATCTCGGTCTATTCTTTTGATTTATAAGGGATTTTGCCGATTTCGGCCTATTGGTTAAAAAATGA
GCTGATTTAACAAAAATTTAACGCGAATTTTAACAAAATATTAACGCTTACAATTTAGGTGGCACTTTTC
GGGGAAATGTGCGCGGAACCCCTATTTGTTTATTTTTCTAAATACATTCAAATATGTATCCGCTCATGAG
ACAATAACCCTGATAAATGCTTCAATAATATTGAAAAAGGAAGAGTATGAGTATTCAACATTTCCGTGTC
GCCCTTATTCCCTTTTTTGCGGCATTTTGCCTTCCTGTTTTTGCTCACCCAGAAACGCTGGTGAAAGTAA
AAGATGCTGAAGATCAGTTGGGTGCACGAGTGGGTTACATCGAACTGGATCTCAACAGCGGTAAGATCCT
TGAGAGTTTTCGCCCCGAAGAACGTTTTCCAATGATGAGCACTTTTAAAGTTCTGCTATGTGGCGCGGTA
TTATCCCGTATTGACGCCGGGCAAGAGCAACTCGGTCGCCGCATACACTATTCTCAGAATGACTTGGTTG
AGTACTCACCAGTCACAGAAAAGCATCTTACGGATGGCATGACAGTAAGAGAATTATGCAGTGCTGCCAT
AACCATGAGTGATAACACTGCGGCCAACTTACTTCTGACAACGATCGGAGGACCGAAGGAGCTAACCGCT
TTTTTGCACAACATGGGGGATCATGTAACTCGCCTTGATCGTTGGGAACCGGAGCTGAATGAAGCCATAC
CAAACGACGAGCGTGACACCACGATGCCTGTAGCAATGGCAACAACGTTGCGCAAACTATTAACTGGCGA
ACTACTTACTCTAGCTTCCCGGCAACAATTAATAGACTGGATGGAGGCGGATAAAGTTGCAGGACCACTT
CTGCGCTCGGCCCTTCCGGCTGGCTGGTTTATTGCTGATAAATCTGGAGCCGGTGAGCGTGGGTCTCGCG
GTATCATTGCAGCACTGGGGCCAGATGGTAAGCCCTCCCGTATCGTAGTTATCTACACGACGGGGAGTCA
GGCAACTATGGATGAACGAAATAGACAGATCGCTGAGATAGGTGCCTCACTGATTAAGCATTGGTAACTG
TCAGACCAAGTTTACTCATATATACTTTAGATTGATTTAAAACTTCATTTTTAATTTAAAAGGATCTAGG
TGAAGATCCTTTTTGATAATCTCATGACCAAAATCCCTTAACGTGAGTTTTCGTTCCACTGAGCGTCAGA
CCCCGTAGAAAAGATCAAAGGATCTTCTTGAGATCCTTTTTTTCTGCGCGTAATCTGCTGCTTGCAAACA
AAAAAACCACCGCTACCAGCGGTGGTTTGTTTGCCGGATCAAGAGCTACCAACTCTTTTTCCGAAGGTAA
CTGGCTTCAGCAGAGCGCAGATACCAAATACTGTTCTTCTAGTGTAGCCGTAGTTAGGCCACCACTTCAA
GAACTCTGTAGCACCGCCTACATACCTCGCTCTGCTAATCCTGTTACCAGTGGCTGCTGCCAGTGGCGAT
AAGTCGTGTCTTACCGGGTTGGACTCAAGACGATAGTTACCGGATAAGGCGCAGCGGTCGGGCTGAACGG
GGGGTTCGTGCACACAGCCCAGCTTGGAGCGAACGACCTACACCGAACTGAGATACCTACAGCGTGAGCT
ATGAGAAAGCGCCACGCTTCCCGAAGGGAGAAAGGCGGACAGGTATCCGGTAAGCGGCAGGGTCGGAACA
GGAGAGCGCACGAGGGAGCTTCCAGGGGGAAACGCCTGGTATCTTTATAGTCCTGTCGGGTTTCGCCACC
TCTGACTTGAGCGTCGATTTTTGTGATGCTCGTCAGGGGGGCGGAGCCTATGGAAAAACGCCAGCAACGC
GGCCTTTTTACGGTTCCTGGCCTTTTGCTGGCCTTTTGCTCACATGTTCTTTCCTGCGTTATCCCCTGAT
TCTGTGGATAACCGTATTACCGCCTTTGAGTGAGCTGATACCGCTCGCCGCAGCCGAACGACCGAGCGCA
GCGAGTCAGTGAGCGAGGAAGCGGAAGAG
Features (pLannotate 1.2.2; 27 found; start..end, strand, type, name):
    105..126     +  protein_bind   CAP binding site: CAP binding activates transcription in the presence of cAMP. E. coli catabolite activator protein
    141..171     +  promoter       lac promoter: promoter for the E. coli lac operon
    179..195     +  protein_bind   lac operator: The lac repressor binds to the lac operator to inhibit transcription in E. coli. This inhibition can be relieved by adding lactose or isopropyl-β-D-thiogalactopyranoside (IPTG). lac repressor encoded by lacI
    240..258     +  promoter       T3 promoter: promoter for bacteriophage T3 RNA polymerase
    286..512     +  promoter       RSV promoter: Rous sarcoma virus enhancer/promoter
    513..693     +  LTR            5' LTR (truncated): truncated 5' long terminal repeat (LTR) from HIV-1
    740..865     +  misc_feature   HIV-1 Ψ: packaging signal of human immunodeficiency virus type 1
    849..1212    +  CDS            HIV-1 gag (fragment): gag protein from human immunodeficiency virus 1; gag
   1358..1591    +  misc_feature   RRE: The Rev response element (RRE) of HIV-1 allows for Rev-dependent mRNA export from the nucleus to the cytoplasm.
   1968..1994    +  CDS            Rev (fragment): human immunodeficiency virus 1 (HIV-1) Rev protein; rev; enhances nuclear export of unspliced and incompletely spliced viral mRNAs
   1998..2238    +  promoter       U6 promoter: RNA polymerase III promoter for human U6 snRNA
   2285..2352    +  misc_RNA       tracrRNA (fragment): trans-activating CRISPR RNA for the Streptococcus pyogenes CRISPR/Cas9 system
   2401..2518    +  misc_feature   cPPT/CTS: central polypurine tract and central termination sequence of HIV-1
   2587..2798    +  promoter       EF-1α core promoter: core promoter for human elongation factor EF-1α
   2824..3423    +  CDS            PuroR (fragment): puromycin N-acetyltransferase; pac from Streptomyces; confers resistance to puromycin
   3439..4027    +  misc_feature   WPRE: woodchuck hepatitis virus posttranscriptional regulatory element
   4078..4097    +  misc_feature   cPPT/CTS (fragment): central polypurine tract and central termination sequence of HIV-1
   4099..4332    +  LTR            3' LTR (ΔU3): self-inactivating 3' long terminal repeat (LTR) from HIV-1
   4410..4531    +  polyA_signal   SV40 poly(A) signal: SV40 polyadenylation signal
   4571..4706    +  rep_origin     SV40 ori: SV40 origin of replication
   4727..4745    -  promoter       T7 promoter: promoter for bacteriophage T7 RNA polymerase
   4753..4908    +  CDS            lacZα (fragment): LacZα fragment of β-galactosidase; lacZ fragment
   4913..5341    +  rep_origin     f1 ori (sequence partly withheld): f1 bacteriophage origin of replication; arrow indicates direction of (+) strand synthesis
   5394..5498    +  promoter       AmpR promoter: bla
   5499..6359    +  CDS            AmpR: β-lactamase; bla; confers resistance to ampicillin, carbenicillin, and related antibiotics
   6530..7118    +  rep_origin     ori: high-copy-number ColE1/pMB1/pBR322/pUC origin of replication
   7301..92      +  CDS            lacI (fragment) (across the origin): lac repressor; lacI; The lac repressor binds to the lac operator to inhibit transcription in E. coli. This inhibition can be relieved by adding lactose or isopropyl-β-D-thiogalactopyranoside (IPTG).
