[The description below was written by a language model from this plasmid's Addgene catalogue record and pLannotate feature annotations shown in this document.]
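Description:
POC1B C3.4 gRNA is a third-generation lentiviral CRISPR guide plasmid built on the pLenti-sgRNA backbone and designed to express a single guide RNA against human POC1B. It is propagated in E. coli using a high-copy ColE1/pUC-type origin with ampicillin resistance (AmpR, β-lactamase). The backbone also carries an f1 origin, an SV40 origin and poly(A) signal, and remnants of lac and phage-promoter cloning elements. The catalogue lists the empty backbone as 9,151 bp, whereas the sequenced plasmid is 7,301 nt. This would be consistent with loss of a filler fragment when the guide was inserted, but the record does not explain the difference.

The transfer cassette is framed by an RSV promoter-driven truncated HIV-1 5' LTR and a self-inactivating ΔU3 3' LTR. The chimeric 5' LTR makes genomic RNA production Tat-independent, and the ΔU3 deletion disables LTR promoter activity after integration. Between the LTRs lie the Ψ packaging signal with a gag fragment, the RRE for Rev-dependent nuclear export, and a cPPT/CTS element. The human U6 RNA polymerase III promoter drives the POC1B spacer, which was cloned through BsmBI sites destroyed in the process and is fused to the S. pyogenes Cas9 guide scaffold (annotated as a tracrRNA fragment). Downstream, an EF-1α core promoter expresses puromycin N-acetyltransferase for selection of transduced cells, followed by a WPRE to enhance transcript expression.

The plasmid encodes no Cas9, so the nuclease must be supplied separately in the target cells. It belongs to a series of guides used in a large-scale analysis of cell-cycle gene knockouts in human cell lines, where it serves to disrupt POC1B.
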