Addgene plasmid #90840: POC1B C3.4 gRNA
Purpose: 3rd generation lentiviral gRNA plasmid targeting human POC1B
Depositing lab: Iain Cheeseman. Depositing organization: Whitehead Institute for Biomedical Research. Publication: Large-Scale Analysis of CRISPR/Cas9 Cell-Cycle Knockouts Reveals the Diversity of p53-Dependent Responses to Cell-Cycle Defects. McKinley KL, Cheeseman IM. Dev Cell. 2017 Feb 27;40(4):405-420.e2. doi: 10.1016/j.devcel.2017.01.012. Epub 2017 Feb 16. PubMed 28216383.
Backbone
  Vector backbone: pLenti-sgRNA
  Backbone manufacturer: Eric Lander & David Sabatini labs (Addgene plasmid #71409)
  Backbone size w/o insert (bp): 9151
  Vector type: Lentiviral, CRISPR
  Selectable markers: Puromycin
Growth in bacteria
  Bacterial resistance: Ampicillin, 100 μg/mL
  Growth temperature: 37°C
  Growth strain: NEB Stable
  Copy number: Unknown
Gene/Insert
  Gene/Insert name: POC1B (Guide Designation C3.4) (alt name: pKMKO series)
  gRNA/shRNA sequence: CACCGAAGCTATGCATGTACCACT
  Species: H. sapiens (human)
  Promoter: U6
  Cloning method: Restriction Enzyme; 5′ cloning site BsmBI (destroyed during cloning); 3′ cloning site BsmBI (destroyed during cloning)
  Sequencing primers: 5′ hU6-F (5'-GAGGGCCTATTTCCCATGATT-3'); 3′ EF1a-R (5'-CACGGCGACTACTGCACTTA-3')
Terms and licenses: Academic/Nonprofit Terms; Industry Terms: Not Available to Industry
Depositor comments: Please note that gRNA target sequence listed is not strictly the 20nt spacer sequence, but also contains the 5' BsmBI overhang. For more information about knockout human cell lines generated using this plasmid, please see http://cellcycleknockouts.wi.mit.edu/ .
How to cite: POC1B C3.4 gRNA was a gift from Iain Cheeseman (Addgene plasmid # 90840 ; http://n2t.net/addgene:90840 ; RRID:Addgene_90840)
